>Addgene plasmid #75232 | NFATc2-CRISPR #1 (PX458-EF1a-pSpCas9(BB)-2A-GFP) | depositor full sequence | sequence record 142274 | NFATc2-CRISPR #1 (PX458-EF1a-pSpCas9(BB)-2A-GFP) sequence 9703 bps
GAGGGCCTATTTCCCATGATTCCTTCATATTTGCATATACGATACAAGGCTGTTAGAGAGATAATTGGAA
TTAATTTGACTGTAAACACAAAGATATTAGTACAAAATACGTGACGTAGAAAGTAATAATTTCTTGGGTA
GTTTGCAGTTTTAAAATTATGTTTTAAAATGGACTATCATATGCTTACCGTAACTTGAAAGTATTTCGAT
TTCTTGGCTTTATATATCTTGTGGAAAGGACGAAACACCGGGCCGCAGAAGTTTCTGAGCGGTTTTAGAG
CTAGAAATAGCAAGTTAAAATAAGGCTAGTCCGTTATCAACTTGAAAAAGTGGCACCGAGTCGGTGCTTT
TTTGTTTTAGAGCTAGAAATAGCAAGTTAAAATAAGGCTAGTCCGTTTTTAGCGCGTGCGCCAATTCTGC
AGACAAATGGCTCTAGTGGTCTTGAAAGGAGTGGGAATTGGCTCCGGTGCCCGTCAGTGGGCAGAGCGCA
CATCGCCCACAGTCCCCGAGAAGTTGGGGGGAGGGGTCGGCAATTGAACCGGTGCCTAGAGAAGGTGGCG
CGGGGTAAACTGGGAAAGTGATGTCGTGTACTGGCTCCGCCTTTTTCCCGAGGGTGGGGGAGAACCGTAT
ATAAGTGCAGTAGTCGCCGTGAACGTTCTTTTTCGCAACGGGTTTGCCGCCAGAACACAGGTAAGTGCCG
TGTGTGGTTCCCGCGGGCCTGGCCTCTTTACGGGTTATGGCCCTTGCGTGCCTTGAATTACTTCCACCTG
GCTGCAGTACGTGATTCTTGATCCCGAGCTTCGGGTTGGAAGTGGGTGGGAGAGTTCGAGGCCTTGCGCT
TAAGGAGCCCCTTCGCCTCGTGCTTGAGTTGAGGCCTGGCCTGGGCGCTGGGGCCGCCGCGTGCGAATCT
GGTGGCACCTTCGCGCCTGTCTCGCTGCTTTCGATAAGTCTCTAGCCATTTAAAATTTTTGATGACCTGC
TGCGACGCTTTTTTTCTGGCAAGATAGTCTTGTAAATGCGGGCCAAGATCTGCACACTGGTATTTCGGTT
TTTGGGGCCGCGGGCGGCGACGGGGCCCGTGCGTCCCAGCGCACATGTTCGGCGAGGCGGGGCCTGCGAG
CGCGGCCACCGAGAATCGGACGGGGGTAGTCTCAAGCTGGCCGGCCTGCTCTGGTGCCTGGCCTCGCGCC
GCCGTGTATCGCCCCGCCCTGGGCGGCAAGGCTGGCCCGGTCGGCACCAGTTGCGTGAGCGGAAAGATGG
CCGCTTCCCGGCCCTGCTGCAGGGAGCTCAAAATGGAGGACGCGGCGCTCGGGAGAGCGGGCGGGTGAGT
CACCCACACAAAGGAAAAGGGCCTTTCCGTCCTCAGCCGTCGCTTCATGTGACTCCACGGAGTACCGGGC
GCCGTCCAGGCACCTCGATTAGTTCTCGAGCTTTTGGAGTACGTCGTCTTTAGGTTGGGGGGAGGGGTTT
TATGCGATGGAGTTTCCCCACACTGAGTGGGTGGAGACTGAAGTTAGGCCAGCTTGGCACTTGATGTAAT
TCTCCTTGGAATTTGCCCTTTTTGAGTTTGGATCTTGGTTCATTCTCAAGCCTCAGACAGTGGTTCAAAG
TTTTTTTCTTCCATTTCAGGTGTCGTGAGGAATTTCGACATTTCCGGTGCCACCATGGACTATAAGGACC
ACGACGGAGACTACAAGGATCATGATATTGATTACAAAGACGATGACGATAAGATGGCCCCAAAGAAGAA
GCGGAAGGTCGGTATCCACGGAGTCCCAGCAGCCGACAAGAAGTACAGCATCGGCCTGGACATCGGCACC
AACTCTGTGGGCTGGGCCGTGATCACCGACGAGTACAAGGTGCCCAGCAAGAAATTCAAGGTGCTGGGCA
ACACCGACCGGCACAGCATCAAGAAGAACCTGATCGGAGCCCTGCTGTTCGACAGCGGCGAAACAGCCGA
GGCCACCCGGCTGAAGAGAACCGCCAGAAGAAGATACACCAGACGGAAGAACCGGATCTGCTATCTGCAA
GAGATCTTCAGCAACGAGATGGCCAAGGTGGACGACAGCTTCTTCCACAGACTGGAAGAGTCCTTCCTGG
TGGAAGAGGATAAGAAGCACGAGCGGCACCCCATCTTCGGCAACATCGTGGACGAGGTGGCCTACCACGA
GAAGTACCCCACCATCTACCACCTGAGAAAGAAACTGGTGGACAGCACCGACAAGGCCGACCTGCGGCTG
ATCTATCTGGCCCTGGCCCACATGATCAAGTTCCGGGGCCACTTCCTGATCGAGGGCGACCTGAACCCCG
ACAACAGCGACGTGGACAAGCTGTTCATCCAGCTGGTGCAGACCTACAACCAGCTGTTCGAGGAAAACCC
CATCAACGCCAGCGGCGTGGACGCCAAGGCCATCCTGTCTGCCAGACTGAGCAAGAGCAGACGGCTGGAA
AATCTGATCGCCCAGCTGCCCGGCGAGAAGAAGAATGGCCTGTTCGGAAACCTGATTGCCCTGAGCCTGG
GCCTGACCCCCAACTTCAAGAGCAACTTCGACCTGGCCGAGGATGCCAAACTGCAGCTGAGCAAGGACAC
CTACGACGACGACCTGGACAACCTGCTGGCCCAGATCGGCGACCAGTACGCCGACCTGTTTCTGGCCGCC
AAGAACCTGTCCGACGCCATCCTGCTGAGCGACATCCTGAGAGTGAACACCGAGATCACCAAGGCCCCCC
TGAGCGCCTCTATGATCAAGAGATACGACGAGCACCACCAGGACCTGACCCTGCTGAAAGCTCTCGTGCG
GCAGCAGCTGCCTGAGAAGTACAAAGAGATTTTCTTCGACCAGAGCAAGAACGGCTACGCCGGCTACATT
GACGGCGGAGCCAGCCAGGAAGAGTTCTACAAGTTCATCAAGCCCATCCTGGAAAAGATGGACGGCACCG
AGGAACTGCTCGTGAAGCTGAACAGAGAGGACCTGCTGCGGAAGCAGCGGACCTTCGACAACGGCAGCAT
CCCCCACCAGATCCACCTGGGAGAGCTGCACGCCATTCTGCGGCGGCAGGAAGATTTTTACCCATTCCTG
AAGGACAACCGGGAAAAGATCGAGAAGATCCTGACCTTCCGCATCCCCTACTACGTGGGCCCTCTGGCCA
GGGGAAACAGCAGATTCGCCTGGATGACCAGAAAGAGCGAGGAAACCATCACCCCCTGGAACTTCGAGGA
AGTGGTGGACAAGGGCGCTTCCGCCCAGAGCTTCATCGAGCGGATGACCAACTTCGATAAGAACCTGCCC
AACGAGAAGGTGCTGCCCAAGCACAGCCTGCTGTACGAGTACTTCACCGTGTATAACGAGCTGACCAAAG
TGAAATACGTGACCGAGGGAATGAGAAAGCCCGCCTTCCTGAGCGGCGAGCAGAAAAAGGCCATCGTGGA
CCTGCTGTTCAAGACCAACCGGAAAGTGACCGTGAAGCAGCTGAAAGAGGACTACTTCAAGAAAATCGAG
TGCTTCGACTCCGTGGAAATCTCCGGCGTGGAAGATCGGTTCAACGCCTCCCTGGGCACATACCACGATC
TGCTGAAAATTATCAAGGACAAGGACTTCCTGGACAATGAGGAAAACGAGGACATTCTGGAAGATATCGT
GCTGACCCTGACACTGTTTGAGGACAGAGAGATGATCGAGGAACGGCTGAAAACCTATGCCCACCTGTTC
GACGACAAAGTGATGAAGCAGCTGAAGCGGCGGAGATACACCGGCTGGGGCAGGCTGAGCCGGAAGCTGA
TCAACGGCATCCGGGACAAGCAGTCCGGCAAGACAATCCTGGATTTCCTGAAGTCCGACGGCTTCGCCAA
CAGAAACTTCATGCAGCTGATCCACGACGACAGCCTGACCTTTAAAGAGGACATCCAGAAAGCCCAGGTG
TCCGGCCAGGGCGATAGCCTGCACGAGCACATTGCCAATCTGGCCGGCAGCCCCGCCATTAAGAAGGGCA
TCCTGCAGACAGTGAAGGTGGTGGACGAGCTCGTGAAAGTGATGGGCCGGCACAAGCCCGAGAACATCGT
GATCGAAATGGCCAGAGAGAACCAGACCACCCAGAAGGGACAGAAGAACAGCCGCGAGAGAATGAAGCGG
ATCGAAGAGGGCATCAAAGAGCTGGGCAGCCAGATCCTGAAAGAACACCCCGTGGAAAACACCCAGCTGC
AGAACGAGAAGCTGTACCTGTACTACCTGCAGAATGGGCGGGATATGTACGTGGACCAGGAACTGGACAT
CAACCGGCTGTCCGACTACGATGTGGACCATATCGTGCCTCAGAGCTTTCTGAAGGACGACTCCATCGAC
AACAAGGTGCTGACCAGAAGCGACAAGAACCGGGGCAAGAGCGACAACGTGCCCTCCGAAGAGGTCGTGA
AGAAGATGAAGAACTACTGGCGGCAGCTGCTGAACGCCAAGCTGATTACCCAGAGAAAGTTCGACAATCT
GACCAAGGCCGAGAGAGGCGGCCTGAGCGAACTGGATAAGGCCGGCTTCATCAAGAGACAGCTGGTGGAA
ACCCGGCAGATCACAAAGCACGTGGCACAGATCCTGGACTCCCGGATGAACACTAAGTACGACGAGAATG
ACAAGCTGATCCGGGAAGTGAAAGTGATCACCCTGAAGTCCAAGCTGGTGTCCGATTTCCGGAAGGATTT
CCAGTTTTACAAAGTGCGCGAGATCAACAACTACCACCACGCCCACGACGCCTACCTGAACGCCGTCGTG
GGAACCGCCCTGATCAAAAAGTACCCTAAGCTGGAAAGCGAGTTCGTGTACGGCGACTACAAGGTGTACG
ACGTGCGGAAGATGATCGCCAAGAGCGAGCAGGAAATCGGCAAGGCTACCGCCAAGTACTTCTTCTACAG
CAACATCATGAACTTTTTCAAGACCGAGATTACCCTGGCCAACGGCGAGATCCGGAAGCGGCCTCTGATC
GAGACAAACGGCGAAACCGGGGAGATCGTGTGGGATAAGGGCCGGGATTTTGCCACCGTGCGGAAAGTGC
TGAGCATGCCCCAAGTGAATATCGTGAAAAAGACCGAGGTGCAGACAGGCGGCTTCAGCAAAGAGTCTAT
CCTGCCCAAGAGGAACAGCGATAAGCTGATCGCCAGAAAGAAGGACTGGGACCCTAAGAAGTACGGCGGC
TTCGACAGCCCCACCGTGGCCTATTCTGTGCTGGTGGTGGCCAAAGTGGAAAAGGGCAAGTCCAAGAAAC
TGAAGAGTGTGAAAGAGCTGCTGGGGATCACCATCATGGAAAGAAGCAGCTTCGAGAAGAATCCCATCGA
CTTTCTGGAAGCCAAGGGCTACAAAGAAGTGAAAAAGGACCTGATCATCAAGCTGCCTAAGTACTCCCTG
TTCGAGCTGGAAAACGGCCGGAAGAGAATGCTGGCCTCTGCCGGCGAACTGCAGAAGGGAAACGAACTGG
CCCTGCCCTCCAAATATGTGAACTTCCTGTACCTGGCCAGCCACTATGAGAAGCTGAAGGGCTCCCCCGA
GGATAATGAGCAGAAACAGCTGTTTGTGGAACAGCACAAGCACTACCTGGACGAGATCATCGAGCAGATC
AGCGAGTTCTCCAAGAGAGTGATCCTGGCCGACGCTAATCTGGACAAAGTGCTGTCCGCCTACAACAAGC
ACCGGGATAAGCCCATCAGAGAGCAGGCCGAGAATATCATCCACCTGTTTACCCTGACCAATCTGGGAGC
CCCTGCCGCCTTCAAGTACTTTGACACCACCATCGACCGGAAGAGGTACACCAGCACCAAAGAGGTGCTG
GACGCCACCCTGATCCACCAGAGCATCACCGGCCTGTACGAGACACGGATCGACCTGTCTCAGCTGGGAG
GCGACAAAAGGCCGGCGGCCACGAAAAAGGCCGGCCAGGCAAAAAAGAAAAAGGAATTCGGCAGTGGAGA
GGGCAGAGGAAGTCTGCTAACATGCGGTGACGTCGAGGAGAATCCTGGCCCAGTGAGCAAGGGCGAGGAG
CTGTTCACCGGGGTGGTGCCCATCCTGGTCGAGCTGGACGGCGACGTAAACGGCCACAAGTTCAGCGTGT
CCGGCGAGGGCGAGGGCGATGCCACCTACGGCAAGCTGACCCTGAAGTTCATCTGCACCACCGGCAAGCT
GCCCGTGCCCTGGCCCACCCTCGTGACCACCCTGACCTACGGCGTGCAGTGCTTCAGCCGCTACCCCGAC
CACATGAAGCAGCACGACTTCTTCAAGTCCGCCATGCCCGAAGGCTACGTCCAGGAGCGCACCATCTTCT
TCAAGGACGACGGCAACTACAAGACCCGCGCCGAGGTGAAGTTCGAGGGCGACACCCTGGTGAACCGCAT
CGAGCTGAAGGGCATCGACTTCAAGGAGGACGGCAACATCCTGGGGCACAAGCTGGAGTACAACTACAAC
AGCCACAACGTCTATATCATGGCCGACAAGCAGAAGAACGGCATCAAGGTGAACTTCAAGATCCGCCACA
ACATCGAGGACGGCAGCGTGCAGCTCGCCGACCACTACCAGCAGAACACCCCCATCGGCGACGGCCCCGT
GCTGCTGCCCGACAACCACTACCTGAGCACCCAGTCCGCCCTGAGCAAAGACCCCAACGAGAAGCGCGAT
CACATGGTCCTGCTGGAGTTCGTGACCGCCGCCGGGATCACTCTCGGCATGGACGAGCTGTACAAGGAAT
TCTAACTAGAGCTCGCTGATCAGCCTCGACTGTGCCTTCTAGTTGCCAGCCATCTGTTGTTTGCCCCTCC
CCCGTGCCTTCCTTGACCCTGGAAGGTGCCACTCCCACTGTCCTTTCCTAATAAAATGAGGAAATTGCAT
CGCATTGTCTGAGTAGGTGTCATTCTATTCTGGGGGGTGGGGTGGGGCAGGACAGCAAGGGGGAGGATTG
GGAAGAGAATAGCAGGCATGCTGGGGAGCGGCCGCAGGAACCCCTAGTGATGGAGTTGGCCACTCCCTCT
CTGCGCGCTCGCTCGCTCACTGAGGCCGGGCGACCAAAGGTCGCCCGACGCCCGGGCTTTGCCCGGGCGG
CCTCAGTGAGCGAGCGAGCGCGCAGCTGCCTGCAGGGGCGCCTGATGCGGTATTTTCTCCTTACGCATCT
GTGCGGTATTTCACACCGCATA
[142 nt withheld, positions 7163-7304]
C
[141 nt withheld, positions 7306-7446]
CCTTTGACGTTGGAGTCCACGTTCTTT
[37 nt withheld, positions 7474-7510]
ACCCTATCTCGGGCTATTCTTTTGATTTATAAGGGATTTTGCCGATTTCGGCCTATTGGTTAAAAAATGA
GCTGATTTAACAAAAATTTAACGCGAATTTTAACAAAATATTAACGTTTACAATTTTATGGTGCACTCTC
AGTACAATCTGCTCTGATGCCGCATAGTTAAGCCAGCCCCGACACCCGCCAACACCCGCTGACGCGCCCT
GACGGGCTTGTCTGCTCCCGGCATCCGCTTACAGACAAGCTGTGACCGTCTCCGGGAGCTGCATGTGTCA
GAGGTTTTCACCGTCATCACCGAAACGCGCGAGACGAAAGGGCCTCGTGATACGCCTATTTTTATAGGTT
AATGTCATGATAATAATGGTTTCTTAGACGTCAGGTGGCACTTTTCGGGGAAATGTGCGCGGAACCCCTA
TTTGTTTATTTTTCTAAATACATTCAAATATGTATCCGCTCATGAGACAATAACCCTGATAAATGCTTCA
ATAATATTGAAAAAGGAAGAGTATGAGTATTCAACATTTCCGTGTCGCCCTTATTCCCTTTTTTGCGGCA
TTTTGCCTTCCTGTTTTTGCTCACCCAGAAACGCTGGTGAAAGTAAAAGATGCTGAAGATCAGTTGGGTG
CACGAGTGGGTTACATCGAACTGGATCTCAACAGCGGTAAGATCCTTGAGAGTTTTCGCCCCGAAGAACG
TTTTCCAATGATGAGCACTTTTAAAGTTCTGCTATGTGGCGCGGTATTATCCCGTATTGACGCCGGGCAA
GAGCAACTCGGTCGCCGCATACACTATTCTCAGAATGACTTGGTTGAGTACTCACCAGTCACAGAAAAGC
ATCTTACGGATGGCATGACAGTAAGAGAATTATGCAGTGCTGCCATAACCATGAGTGATAACACTGCGGC
CAACTTACTTCTGACAACGATCGGAGGACCGAAGGAGCTAACCGCTTTTTTGCACAACATGGGGGATCAT
GTAACTCGCCTTGATCGTTGGGAACCGGAGCTGAATGAAGCCATACCAAACGACGAGCGTGACACCACGA
TGCCTGTAGCAATGGCAACAACGTTGCGCAAACTATTAACTGGCGAACTACTTACTCTAGCTTCCCGGCA
ACAATTAATAGACTGGATGGAGGCGGATAAAGTTGCAGGACCACTTCTGCGCTCGGCCCTTCCGGCTGGC
TGGTTTATTGCTGATAAATCTGGAGCCGGTGAGCGTGGAAGCCGCGGTATCATTGCAGCACTGGGGCCAG
ATGGTAAGCCCTCCCGTATCGTAGTTATCTACACGACGGGGAGTCAGGCAACTATGGATGAACGAAATAG
ACAGATCGCTGAGATAGGTGCCTCACTGATTAAGCATTGGTAACTGTCAGACCAAGTTTACTCATATATA
CTTTAGATTGATTTAAAACTTCATTTTTAATTTAAAAGGATCTAGGTGAAGATCCTTTTTGATAATCTCA
TGACCAAAATCCCTTAACGTGAGTTTTCGTTCCACTGAGCGTCAGACCCCGTAGAAAAGATCAAAGGATC
TTCTTGAGATCCTTTTTTTCTGCGCGTAATCTGCTGCTTGCAAACAAAAAAACCACCGCTACCAGCGGTG
GTTTGTTTGCCGGATCAAGAGCTACCAACTCTTTTTCCGAAGGTAACTGGCTTCAGCAGAGCGCAGATAC
CAAATACTGTCCTTCTAGTGTAGCCGTAGTTAGGCCACCACTTCAAGAACTCTGTAGCACCGCCTACATA
CCTCGCTCTGCTAATCCTGTTACCAGTGGCTGCTGCCAGTGGCGATAAGTCGTGTCTTACCGGGTTGGAC
TCAAGACGATAGTTACCGGATAAGGCGCAGCGGTCGGGCTGAACGGGGGGTTCGTGCACACAGCCCAGCT
TGGAGCGAACGACCTACACCGAACTGAGATACCTACAGCGTGAGCTATGAGAAAGCGCCACGCTTCCCGA
AGGGAGAAAGGCGGACAGGTATCCGGTAAGCGGCAGGGTCGGAACAGGAGAGCGCACGAGGGAGCTTCCA
GGGGGAAACGCCTGGTATCTTTATAGTCCTGTCGGGTTTCGCCACCTCTGACTTGAGCGTCGATTTTTGT
GATGCTCGTCAGGGGGGCGGAGCCTATGGAAAAACGCCAGCAACGCGGCCTTTTTACGGTTCCTGGCCTT
TTGCTGGCCTTTTGCTCACATGT
Features (pLannotate 1.2.2; 17 found; start..end, strand, type, name):
      1..241     +  promoter       U6 promoter: RNA polymerase III promoter for human U6 snRNA
    272..347     +  misc_RNA       gRNA scaffold: guide RNA scaffold for the Streptococcus pyogenes CRISPR/Cas9 system
    354..397     +  misc_RNA       gRNA scaffold (fragment): guide RNA scaffold for the Streptococcus pyogenes CRISPR/Cas9 system
    460..1638    +  promoter       EF-1α promoter: strong constitutive promoter for human elongation factor EF-1α
   1785..3386    +  CDS            Cas9(N): N-terminal portion of Streptococcus pyogenes Cas9 (Zetsche et al., 2015)
   3387..5885    +  CDS            Cas9(C): C-terminal portion of Streptococcus pyogenes Cas9 (Zetsche et al., 2015)
   5886..5933    +  CDS            nucleoplasmin NLS: bipartite nuclear localization signal from nucleoplasmin
   6003..6716    +  CDS            EGFP: EGFP is a basic (constitutively fluorescent) green fluorescent protein published in 1996, derived from Aequorea victoria. It is reported to be a rapidly-maturing weak dimer with moderate acid sensitivity.
   6750..6861    +  polyA_signal   bGH poly(A) signal: bovine growth hormone polyadenylation signal
   6966..7106    +  repeat_region  AAV2 ITR: inverted terminal repeat of adeno-associated virus serotype 2 inverted
   7111..7162    -  misc_feature   bom (fragment): basis of mobility region from pBR322
   7181..7561    +  rep_origin     M13 ori (sequence partly withheld): M13 bacteriophage origin of replication; arrow indicates direction of (+) strand synthesis
   7637..7686    -  misc_feature   bom (fragment): basis of mobility region from pBR322
   7788..7823    -  CDS            rop (fragment): Rop protein, which maintains plasmids at low copy number; rop
   7918..8022    +  promoter       AmpR promoter: bla
   8023..8883    +  CDS            AmpR: β-lactamase; bla; confers resistance to ampicillin, carbenicillin, and related antibiotics
   9054..9642    +  rep_origin     ori: high-copy-number ColE1/pMB1/pBR322/pUC origin of replication
