[The description below was written by a language model from this plasmid's Addgene catalogue record and pLannotate feature annotations shown in this document.]
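Description:
NFATc2-CRISPR #1 is an all-in-one mammalian CRISPR/Cas9 expression plasmid of 9,703 bp built on the PX458 pSpCas9(BB)-2A-GFP backbone, in which the original CBh promoter has been replaced by the human EF-1α promoter. It is propagated in E. coli through a high-copy ColE1/pUC-type origin and selected with ampicillin via the β-lactamase gene. The backbone also carries an M13/f1-type phage origin and a single AAV2 ITR annotation downstream of the expression cassette. With only one ITR annotated, the plasmid does not appear to be a packageable AAV genome, and the record indicates no viral use. There is no drug marker for mammalian cells; GFP fluorescence is the listed means of identifying or sorting transfected cells.

The payload consists of two expression units. A human U6 RNA polymerase III promoter drives a single guide RNA made of a 20-nucleotide spacer targeting human NFATC2 (also known as NFAT1) fused to the Streptococcus pyogenes gRNA scaffold. The depositor notes that two extra non-matching guanines were added at the 5' end of the guide to improve specificity, and that the guide has at least three mismatches to any other site in human DNA. A second, partial scaffold annotation follows the first. The EF-1α promoter then drives S. pyogenes Cas9, which the annotation tool splits into N- and C-terminal portions that are contiguous. Cas9 is followed by a nucleoplasmin nuclear localisation signal and, according to the construct name, a 2A peptide linking it to EGFP, with the transcript terminated by a bGH polyadenylation signal. Cas9 and EGFP are thus produced from one transcript as separate proteins.

The plasmid is intended for disrupting NFATc2 in human cells, and the associated work concerns NFAT-associated proteins in T cells.
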