Addgene plasmid #75232: NFATc2-CRISPR #1 (PX458-EF1a-pSpCas9(BB)-2A-GFP)
Purpose: CRISPR/Cas9 plasmid against human NFATc2
Depositing lab: Ria Baumgrass. Depositing organization: Deutsches Rheuma-Forschungszentrum Berlin (DRFZ). Publication: Identification of Novel Nuclear Factor of Activated T Cells (NFAT)-Associated Proteins in T cells. Gabriel CH, Gross F, Karl M, Stephanowitz H, Hennig AF, Weber M, Gryzik S, Bachmann I, Hecklau K, Wienands J, Schuchhardt J, Herzel H, Radbruch A, Krause E, Baumgrass R. J Biol Chem. 2016 Sep 16. pii: jbc.M116.739326. 10.1074/jbc.M116.739326 PubMed 27637333.
Backbone
  Vector backbone: PX458-pSpCas9(BB)2A-GFP
  Backbone manufacturer: Feng Zhang (Plasmid #48138)
  Backbone size w/o insert (bp): 9703
  Total vector size (bp): 9703
  Modifications to backbone: CBH promoter exchanged for hEF1a promoter
  Vector type: CRISPR
  Selectable markers: GFP
Growth in bacteria
  Bacterial resistance: Ampicillin, 100 μg/mL
  Growth temperature: 37°C
  Growth strain: NEB Stable
  Copy number: Unknown
Gene/Insert
  Gene/Insert name: sgRNA against NFATc2 (alt name: NFAT1)
  gRNA/shRNA sequence: (gg)GCCGCAGAAGTTTCTGAGCG
  Species: H. sapiens (human)
  GenBank ID: 4773 (GENE-ID)
  Entrez Gene: NFATC2 (a.k.a. JCOSL, NFAT1, NFATP)
Terms and licenses: Academic/Nonprofit Terms; Industry Terms: Not Available to Industry
Depositor comments: gRNA contains at least 3 missmatches against human DNA (http://crispr.mit.edu) 2 additional nonmatching Guanidines added at 5' to enhnace specificy (Kim, D. et al. Digenome-seq: genome-wide profiling of CRISPR-Cas9 off-target effects in human cells. Nat. Methods 12, 237–43, 1 p following 243 (2015).)
How to cite: NFATc2-CRISPR #1 (PX458-EF1a-pSpCas9(BB)-2A-GFP) was a gift from Ria Baumgrass (Addgene plasmid # 75232 ; http://n2t.net/addgene:75232 ; RRID:Addgene_75232)
