>Addgene plasmid #75232 | NFATc2-CRISPR #1 (PX458-EF1a-pSpCas9(BB)-2A-GFP) | addgene partial sequence | sequence record 148376 | LKO1_5 5'-GACTATCATATGCTTACCGT-3'
AAGGACGAAACACCGGGCCGCAGAAGTTTCTGAGCGGTTTTAGAGCTAGAAATAGCAAGTTAAAATAAGG
CTAGTCCGTTATCAACTTGAAAAAGTGGCACCGAGTCGGTGCTTTTTTGTTTTAGAGCTAGAAATAGCAA
GTTAAAATAAGGCTAGTCCGTTTTTAGCGCGTGCGCCAATTCTGCAGACAAATGGCTCTAGTGGTCTTGA
AAGGAGTGGGAATTGGCTCCGGTGCCCGTCAGTGGGCAGAGCGCACATCGCCCACAGTCCCCGAGAAGTT
GGGGGGAGGGGTCGGCAATTGAACCGGTGCCTAGAGAAGGTGGCGCGGGGTAAACTGGGAAAGTGATGTC
GTGTACTGGCTCCGCCTTTTTCCCGAGGGTGGGGGAGAACCGTATATAAGTGCAGTAGTCGCCGTGAACG
TTCTTTTTCGCAACGGGTTTGCCGCCAGAACACAGGTAAGTGCCGTGTGTGGTTCCCGCGGGCCTGGCCT
CTTTACGGGTTATGGCCCTTGCGTGCCTTGAATTACTTCCACCTGGCTGCAGTACGTGATTCTTGATCCC
GAGCTTCGGGTTGGAAGTGGGTGGGAGAGTTCGAGGCCTTGCGCTTAAGGAGCCCCTTCGCCTCGTGCTT
GAGTTGAGGCCTGGCCTGGGCGCTGGGGCCGCCGCGTGCGAATCTGGTGGCACCTTCGCGCCTGTCTCGC
TGCTTTCGATAAGTCTCTAGC
