>Addgene plasmid #75232 | NFATc2-CRISPR #1 (PX458-EF1a-pSpCas9(BB)-2A-GFP) | addgene partial sequence | sequence record 148377 | StrepPyoCas9-5UTR-F 5'-CGGTGCCACTTTTTCAAGTTG-3'
AACCGCTCAGAAACTTCTGCGGCCCGGTGTTTCGTCCTTTCCACAAGATATATAAAGCCAAGAAATCGAA
ATACTTTCAAGTTACGGTAAGCATATGATAGTCCATTTTAAAACATAATTTTAAAACTGCAAACTACCCA
AGAAATTATTACTTTCTACGTCACGTATTTTGTACTAATATCTTTGTGTTTACAGTCAAATTAATTCCAA
TTATCTCTCTAACAGCCTTGTATCGTATATGCAAATATGAAGGAATCATGGGAAATAGGCCCTCACATGT
GAGCAAAAGGCCAGCAAAAGGCCAGGAACCGTAAAAAGGCCGCGTTGCTGGCGTTTTTCCATAGGCTCCG
CCCCCCTGACGAGCATCACAAAAATCGACGCTCAAGTCAGAGGTGGCGAAACCCGACAGGACTATAAAGA
TACCAGGCGTTTCCCCCTGGAAGCTCCCTCGTGCGCTCTCCTGTTCCGACCCTGCCGCTTACCGGATACC
TGTCCGCCTTTCTCCCTTCGGGAAGCGTGGCGCTTTCTCATAGCTCACGCTGTAGGTATCTCAGTTCGGT
GTAGGTCGTTCGCTCCAAGCTGGGCTGTGTGCACGAACCCCCCGTTCAGCCCGACCGCTGCGCCTTATCC
GGTAACTATCGTCTTGAGTCCAACCCGGTAAGACACGACTTATCGCCACTGGCAGCAGCCACTGGTAACA
GGATTAGCAGAGCGAGGTATG
